>Addgene plasmid #144225 | TFORF2744 | addgene full sequence | sequence record 404099 | Addgene NGS Result
TTAATGTAGTCTTATGCAATACTCTTGTAGTCTTGCAACATGGTAACGATGAGTTAGCAACATGCCTTAC
AAGGAGAGAAAAAGCACCGTGCATGCCGATTGGTGGAAGTAAGGTGGTACGATCGTGCCTTATTAGGAAG
GCAACAGACGGGTCTGACATGGATTGGACGAACCACTGAATTGCCGCATTGCAGAGATATTGTATTTAAG
TGCCTAGCTCGATACATAAACGGGTCTCTCTGGTTAGACCAGATCTGAGCCTGGGAGCTCTCTGGCTAAC
TAGGGAACCCACTGCTTAAGCCTCAATAAAGCTTGCCTTGAGTGCTTCAAGTAGTGTGTGCCCGTCTGTT
GTGTGACTCTGGTAACTAGAGATCCCTCAGACCCTTTTAGTCAGTGTGGAAAATCTCTAGCAGTGGCGCC
CGAACAGGGACTTGAAAGCGAAAGGGAAACCAGAGGAGCTCTCTCGACGCAGGACTCGGCTTGCTGAAGC
GCGCACGGCAAGAGGCGAGGGGCGGCGACTGGTGAGTACGCCAAAAATTTTGACTAGCGGAGGCTAGAAG
GAGAGAGATGGGTGCGAGAGCGTCAGTATTAAGCGGGGGAGAATTAGATCGCGATGGGAAAAAATTCGGT
TAAGGCCAGGGGGAAAGAAAAAATATAAATTAAAACATATAGTATGGGCAAGCAGGGAGCTAGAACGATT
CGCAGTTAATCCTGGCCTGTTAGAAACATCAGAAGGCTGTAGACAAATACTGGGACAGCTACAACCATCC
CTTCAGACAGGATCAGAAGAACTTAGATCATTATATAATACAGTAGCAACCCTCTATTGTGTGCATCAAA
GGATAGAGATAAAAGACACCAAGGAAGCTTTAGACAAGATAGAGGAAGAGCAAAACAAAAGTAAGACCAC
CGCACAGCAAGCGGCCGCTGATCTTCAGACCTGGAGGAGGAGATATGAGGGACAATTGGAGAAGTGAATT
ATATAAATATAAAGTAGTAAAAATTGAACCATTAGGAGTAGCACCCACCAAGGCAAAGAGAAGAGTGGTG
CAGAGAGAAAAAAGAGCAGTGGGAATAGGAGCTTTGTTCCTTGGGTTCTTGGGAGCAGCAGGAAGCACTA
TGGGCGCAGCGTCAATGACGCTGACGGTACAGGCCAGACAATTATTGTCTGGTATAGTGCAGCAGCAGAA
CAATTTGCTGAGGGCTATTGAGGCGCAACAGCATCTGTTGCAACTCACAGTCTGGGGCATCAAGCAGCTC
CAGGCAAGAATCCTGGCTGTGGAAAGATACCTAAAGGATCAACAGCTCCTGGGGATTTGGGGTTGCTCTG
GAAAACTCATTTGCACCACTGCTGTGCCTTGGAATGCTAGTTGGAGTAATAAATCTCTGGAACAGATTTG
GAATCACACGACCTGGATGGAGTGGGACAGAGAAATTAACAATTACACAAGCTTAATACACTCCTTAATT
GAAGAATCGCAAAACCAGCAAGAAAAGAATGAACAAGAATTATTGGAATTAGATAAATGGGCAAGTTTGT
GGAATTGGTTTAACATAACAAATTGGCTGTGGTATATAAAATTATTCATAATGATAGTAGGAGGCTTGGT
AGGTTTAAGAATAGTTTTTGCTGTACTTTCTATAGTGAATAGAGTTAGGCAGGGATATTCACCATTATCG
TTTCAGACCCACCTCCCAACCCCGAGGGGACCCATGCATTGCATCTCAATTAGTCAGCAACCAGGTGTGG
AAAGTCCCCAGGCTCCCCAGCAGGCAGAAGTATGCAAAGCATGCGTCTCAATTAGTCAGCAACCATAGTC
CCGCCCCTAACTCCGCCCATCCCGCCCCTAACTCCGCCCAGTTCCGCCCATTCTCCGCCCCATGGCTGAC
TAATTTTTTTTATTTATGCAGAGGCCGAGGCCGCCTCGGCCTCTGAGCTATTCCAGAAGTAGTGAGGAGG
CTTTTTTGGAGGCCTAGGCTTTTGCAAAAAGCTTTCTAGAGGTACCACCGGAGCTTACCATGACCGAGTA
CAAGCCCACGGTGCGCCTCGCCACCCGCGACGACGTCCCCAGGGCCGTACGCACCCTCGCCGCCGCGTTC
GCCGACTACCCCGCCACGCGCCACACCGTCGATCCGGACCGCCACATCGAGCGGGTCACCGAGCTGCAAG
AACTCTTCCTCACGCGCGTCGGGCTCGACATCGGCAAGGTGTGGGTCGCGGACGACGGCGCCGCCGTGGC
GGTCTGGACCACGCCGGAGAGCGTCGAAGCGGGGGCGGTGTTCGCCGAGATCGGCCCGCGCATGGCCGAG
TTGAGCGGTTCCCGGCTGGCCGCGCAGCAACAGATGGAAGGCCTCCTGGCGCCGCACCGGCCCAAGGAGC
CCGCGTGGTTCCTGGCCACCGTCGGCGTCTCGCCCGACCACCAGGGCAAGGGTCTGGGCAGCGCCGTCGT
GCTCCCCGGAGTGGAGGCGGCCGAGCGCGCCGGGGTGCCCGCCTTCCTGGAGACCTCCGCGCCCCGCAAC
CTCCCCTTCTACGAGCGGCTCGGCTTCACCGTCACCGCCGACGTCGAGGTGCCCGAAGGACCGCGCACCT
GGTGCATGACCCGCAAGCCCGGTGCCAGTTAACGAATTCTAGATCTTGAGACAAATGGCAGTATTCATCC
ACAATTTTAAAAGAAAAGGGGGGATTGGGGGGTACAGTGCAGGGGAAAGAATAGTAGACATAATAGCAAC
AGACATACAAACTAAAGAATTACAAAAACAAATTACAAAAATTCAAAATTTTCGGGTTTATTACAGGGAC
AGCAGAGATCCACTTTGGCGCCGGCTCGAGGCCTGCAGGTGCAAAGATGGATAAAGTTTTAAACAGAGAG
GAATCTTTGCAGCTAATGGACCTTCTAGGTCTTGAAAGGAGTGGGAATTGGCTCCGGTGCCCGTCAGTGG
GCAGAGCGCACATCGCCCACAGTCCCCGAGAAGTTGGGGGGAGGGGTCGGCAATTGAACCGGTGCCTAGA
GAAGGTGGCGCGGGGTAAACTGGGAAAGTGATGTCGTGTACTGGCTCCGCCTTTTTCCCGAGGGTGGGGG
AGAACCGTATATAAGTGCAGTAGTCGCCGTGAACGTTCTTTTTCGCAACGGGTTTGCCGCCAGAACACAG
GTAAGTGCCGTGTGTGGTTCCCGCGGGCCTGGCCTCTTTACGGGTTATGGCCCTTGCGTGCCTTGAATTA
CTTCCACCTGGCTGCAGTACGTGATTCTTGATCCCGAGCTTCGGGTTGGAAGTGGGTGGGAGAGTTCGAG
GCCTTGCGCTTAAGGAGCCCCTTCGCCTCGTGCTTGAGTTGAGGCCTGGCCTGGGCGCTGGGGCCGCCGC
GTGCGAATCTGGTGGCACCTTCGCGCCTGTCTCGCTGCTTTCGATAAGTCTCTAGCCATTTAAAATTTTT
GATGACCTGCTGCGACGCTTTTTTTCTGGCAAGATAGTCTTGTAAATGCGGGCCAAGATCTGCACACTGG
TATTTCGGTTTTTGGGGCCGCGGGCGGCGACGGGGCCCGTGCGTCCCAGCGCACATGTTCGGCGAGGCGG
GGCCTGCGAGCGCGGCCACCGAGAATCGGACGGGGGTAGTCTCAAGCTGGCCGGCCTGCTCTGGTGCCTG
GCCTCGCGCCGCCGTGTATCGCCCCGCCCTGGGCGGCAAGGCTGGCCCGGTCGGCACCAGTTGCGTGAGC
GGAAAGATGGCCGCTTCCCGGCCCTGCTGCAGGGAGCTCAAAATGGAGGACGCGGCGCTCGGGAGAGCGG
GCGGGTGAGTCACCCACACAAAGGAAAAGGGCCTTTCCGTCCTCAGCCGTCGCTTCATGTGACTCCACGG
AGTACCGGGCGCCGTCCAGGCACCTCGATTAGTTCTCGAGCTTTTGGAGTACGTCGTCTTTAGGTTGGGG
GGAGGGGTTTTATGCGATGGAGTTTCCCCACACTGAGTGGGTGGAGACTGAAGTTAGGCCAGCTTGGCAC
TTGATGTAATTCTCCTTGGAATTTGCCCTTTTTGAGTTTGGATCTTGGTTCATTCTCAAGCCTCAGACAG
TGGTTCAAAGTTTTTTTCTTCCATTTCAGGTGTCGTGAGGCTAGCACCGCCACCATGAGCTCCCCTGGCA
CCGAGAGCGCGGGAAAGAGCCTGCAGTACCGAGTGGACCACCTGCTGAGCGCCGTGGAGAATGAGCTGCA
GGCGGGCAGCGAGAAGGGCGACCCCACAGAGCGCGAACTGCGCGTGGGCCTGGAGGAGAGCGAGCTGTGG
CTGCGCTTCAAGGAGCTCACCAATGAGATGATCGTGACCAAGAACGGCAGGAGGATGTTTCCGGTGCTGA
AGGTGAACGTGTCTGGCCTGGACCCCAACGCCATGTACTCCTTCCTGCTGGACTTCGTGGCGGCGGACAA
CCACCGCTGGAAGTACGTGAACGGGGAATGGGTGCCGGGGGGCAAGCCGGAGCCGCAGGCGCCCAGCTGC
GTCTACATCCACCCCGACTCGCCCAACTTCGGGGCCCACTGGATGAAGGCTCCCGTCTCCTTCAGCAAAG
TCAAGCTCACCAACAAGCTCAACGGAGGGGGCCAGATCATGCTGAACTCCTTGCATAAGTATGAGCCTCG
AATCCACATAGTGAGAGTTGGGGGTCCACAGCGCATGATCACCAGCCACTGCTTCCCTGAGACCCAGTTC
ATAGCGGTGACTGCTTATCAGAACGAGGAGATCACAGCTCTTAAAATTAAGTACAATCCATTTGCAAAAG
CTTTCCTTGATGCAAAGGAAAGAAGTGATCACAAAGAGATGATGGAGGAACCCGGAGACAGCCAGCAACC
TGGGTACTCCCAATGGGGGTGGCTTCTTCCTGGAACCAGCACCCTGTGTCCACCTGCAAATCCTCATCCT
CAGTTTGGAGGTGCCCTCTCCCTCCCCTCCACGCACAGCTGTGACAGGTACCCAACCCTGAGGAGCCACC
GGTCCTCACCCTACCCCAGCCCCTATGCTCATCGGAACAATTCTCCAACCTATTCTGACAACTCACCTGC
ATGTTTATCCATGCTGCAATCCCATGACAATTGGTCCAGCCTTGGAATGCCTGCCCATCCCAGCATGCTC
CCCGTGAGCCACAATGCCAGCCCACCTACCAGCTCCAGTCAGTACCCCAGCCTGTGGTCTGTGAGCAACG
GCGCCGTCACCCCGGGCTCCCAGGCAGCAGCCGTGTCCAACGGGCTGGGGGCCCAGTTCTTCCGGGGCTC
CCCCGCGCACTACACACCCCTCACCCATCCGGTCTCGGCGCCCTCTTCCTCGGGATCCCCACTGTACGAA
GGGGCGGCCGCGGCCACAGACATCGTGGACAGCCAGTACGACGCCGCAGCCCAAGGCCGCCTCATAGCCT
CATGGACACCTGTGTCGCCACCTTCCATGTAGTAATGAACTAGTCCGTAACTTGAAAGTATTTCGATTTC
TTGGCTTTATATATCTTGTGGAAAGGACGAGCCGGTCCTAAGAAACGGATAGTAACGCGTTAAGTCGACA
ATCAACCTCTGGATTACAAAATTTGTGAAAGATTGACTGGTATTCTTAACTATGTTGCTCCTTTTACGCT
ATGTGGATACGCTGCTTTAATGCCTTTGTATCATGCTATTGCTTCCCGTATGGCTTTCATTTTCTCCTCC
TTGTATAAATCCTGGTTGCTGTCTCTTTATGAGGAGTTGTGGCCCGTTGTCAGGCAACGTGGCGTGGTGT
GCACTGTGTTTGCTGACGCAACCCCCACTGGTTGGGGCATTGCCACCACCTGTCAGCTCCTTTCCGGGAC
TTTCGCTTTCCCCCTCCCTATTGCCACGGCGGAACTCATCGCCGCCTGCCTTGCCCGCTGCTGGACAGGG
GCTCGGCTGTTGGGCACTGACAATTCCGTGGTGTTGTCGGGGAAATCATCGTCCTTTCCTTGGCTGCTCG
CCTGTGTTGCCACCTGGATTCTGCGCGGGACGTCCTTCTGCTACGTCCCTTCGGCCCTCAATCCAGCGGA
CCTTCCTTCCCGCGGCCTGCTGCCGGCTCTGCGGCCTCTTCCGCGTCTTCGCCTTCGCCCTCAGACGAGT
CGGATCTCCCTTTGGGCCGCCTCCCCGCGTCGACTTTAAGACCAATGACTTACAAGGCAGCTGTAGATCT
TAGCCACTTTTTAAAAGAAAAGGGGGGACTGGAAGGGCTAATTCACTCCCAACGAAGACAAGATCTGCTT
TTTGCTTGTACTGGGTCTCTCTGGTTAGACCAGATCTGAGCCTGGGAGCTCTCTGGCTAACTAGGGAACC
CACTGCTTAAGCCTCAATAAAGCTTGCCTTGAGTGCTTCAAGTAGTGTGTGCCCGTCTGTTGTGTGACTC
TGGTAACTAGAGATCCCTCAGACCCTTTTAGTCAGTGTGGAAAATCTCTAGCAGTACGTATAGTAGTTCA
TGTCATCTTATTATTCAGTATTTATAACTTGCAAAGAAATGAATATCAGAGAGTGAGAGGAACTTGTTTA
TTGCAGCTTATAATGGTTACAAATAAAGCAATAGCATCACAAATTTCACAAATAAAGCATTTTTTTCACT
GCATTCTAGTTGTGGTTTGTCCAAACTCATCAATGTATCTTATCATGTCTGGCTCTAGCTATCCCGCCCC
TAACTCCGCCCATCCCGCCCCTAACTCCGCCCAGTTCCGCCCATTCTCCGCCCCATGGCTGACTAATTTT
TTTTATTTATGCAGAGGCCGAGGCCGCCTCGGCCTCTGAGCTATTCCAGAAGTAGTGAGGAGGCTTTTTT
GGAGGCCTAGGGACGTACCCAATTCGCCCTATAGTGAGTCGTATTACGCGCGCTCACTGGCCGTCGTTTT
ACAACGTCGTGACTGGGAAAACCCTGGCGTTACCCAACTTAATCGCCTTGCAGCACATCCCCCTTTCGCC
AGCTGGCGTAATAGCGAAGAGGCCCGCACCGATCGCCCTTCCCAACAGTTGCGCAGCCTGAATGGCGAAT
GGG
[124 nt withheld, positions 7004-7127]
C
[91 nt withheld, positions 7129-7219]
A
[49 nt withheld, positions 7221-7269]
CCTTTGACGTTGGAGTCCACGTTCTTT
[37 nt withheld, positions 7297-7333]
ACCCTATCTCGGTCTATTCTTTTGATTTATAAGGGATTTTGCCGATTTCGGCCTATTGGTTAAAAAATGA
GCTGATTTAACAAAAATTTAACGCGAATTTTAACAAAATATTAACGCTTACAATTTAGGTGGCACTTTTC
GGGGAAATGTGCGCGGAACCCCTATTTGTTTATTTTTCTAAATACATTCAAATATGTATCCGCTCATGAG
ACAATAACCCTGATAAATGCTTCAATAATATTGAAAAAGGAAGAGTATGAGTATTCAACATTTCCGTGTC
GCCCTTATTCCCTTTTTTGCGGCATTTTGCCTTCCTGTTTTTGCTCACCCAGAAACGCTGGTGAAAGTAA
AAGATGCTGAAGATCAGTTGGGTGCACGAGTGGGTTACATCGAACTGGATCTCAACAGCGGTAAGATCCT
TGAGAGTTTTCGCCCCGAAGAACGTTTTCCAATGATGAGCACTTTTAAAGTTCTGCTATGTGGCGCGGTA
TTATCCCGTATTGACGCCGGGCAAGAGCAACTCGGTCGCCGCATACACTATTCTCAGAATGACTTGGTTG
AGTACTCACCAGTCACAGAAAAGCATCTTACGGATGGCATGACAGTAAGAGAATTATGCAGTGCTGCCAT
AACCATGAGTGATAACACTGCGGCCAACTTACTTCTGACAACGATCGGAGGACCGAAGGAGCTAACCGCT
TTTTTGCACAACATGGGGGATCATGTAACTCGCCTTGATCGTTGGGAACCGGAGCTGAATGAAGCCATAC
CAAACGACGAGCGTGACACCACGATGCCTGTAGCAATGGCAACAACGTTGCGCAAACTATTAACTGGCGA
ACTACTTACTCTAGCTTCCCGGCAACAATTAATAGACTGGATGGAGGCGGATAAAGTTGCAGGACCACTT
CTGCGCTCGGCCCTTCCGGCTGGCTGGTTTATTGCTGATAAATCTGGAGCCGGTGAGCGTGGGTCTCGCG
GTATCATTGCAGCACTGGGGCCAGATGGTAAGCCCTCCCGTATCGTAGTTATCTACACGACGGGGAGTCA
GGCAACTATGGATGAACGAAATAGACAGATCGCTGAGATAGGTGCCTCACTGATTAAGCATTGGTAACTG
TCAGACCAAGTTTACTCATATATACTTTAGATTGATTTAAAACTTCATTTTTAATTTAAAAGGATCTAGG
TGAAGATCCTTTTTGATAATCTCATGACCAAAATCCCTTAACGTGAGTTTTCGTTCCACTGAGCGTCAGA
CCCCGTAGAAAAGATCAAAGGATCTTCTTGAGATCCTTTTTTTCTGCGCGTAATCTGCTGCTTGCAAACA
AAAAAACCACCGCTACCAGCGGTGGTTTGTTTGCCGGATCAAGAGCTACCAACTCTTTTTCCGAAGGTAA
CTGGCTTCAGCAGAGCGCAGATACCAAATACTGTTCTTCTAGTGTAGCCGTAGTTAGGCCACCACTTCAA
GAACTCTGTAGCACCGCCTACATACCTCGCTCTGCTAATCCTGTTACCAGTGGCTGCTGCCAGTGGCGAT
AAGTCGTGTCTTACCGGGTTGGACTCAAGACGATAGTTACCGGATAAGGCGCAGCGGTCGGGCTGAACGG
GGGGTTCGTGCACACAGCCCAGCTTGGAGCGAACGACCTACACCGAACTGAGATACCTACAGCGTGAGCT
ATGAGAAAGCGCCACGCTTCCCGAAGGGAGAAAGGCGGACAGGTATCCGGTAAGCGGCAGGGTCGGAACA
GGAGAGCGCACGAGGGAGCTTCCAGGGGGAAACGCCTGGTATCTTTATAGTCCTGTCGGGTTTCGCCACC
TCTGACTTGAGCGTCGATTTTTGTGATGCTCGTCAGGGGGGCGGAGCCTATGGAAAAACGCCAGCAACGC
GGCCTTTTTACGGTTCCTGGCCTTTTGCTGGCCTTTTGCTCACATGTTCTTTCCTGCGTTATCCCCTGAT
TCTGTGGATAACCGTATTACCGCCTTTGAGTGAGCTGATACCGCTCGCCGCAGCCGAACGACCGAGCGCA
GCGAGTCAGTGAGCGAGGAAGCGGAAGAGCGCCCAATACGCAAACCGCCTCTCCCCGCGCGTTGGCCGAT
TCATTAATGCAGCTGGCACGACAGGTTTCCCGACTGGAAAGCGGGCAGTGAGCGCAACGCAATTAATGTG
AGTTAGCTCACTCATTAGGCACCCCAGGCTTTACACTTTATGCTTCCGGCTCGTATGTTGTGTGGAATTG
TGAGCGGATAACAATTTCACACAGGAAACAGCTATGACCATGATTACGCCAAGCGCGCAATTAACCCTCA
CTAAAGGGAACAAAAGCTGGAGCTGCAAGC
Features (pLannotate 1.2.2; 31 found; start..end, strand, type, name):
      5..231     +  promoter       RSV promoter: Rous sarcoma virus enhancer/promoter
    232..412     +  LTR            5' LTR (truncated): truncated 5' long terminal repeat (LTR) from HIV-1
    459..584     +  misc_feature   HIV-1 Ψ: packaging signal of human immunodeficiency virus type 1
    568..931     +  CDS            HIV-1 gag (fragment): gag protein from human immunodeficiency virus 1; gag
   1077..1310    +  misc_feature   RRE: The Rev response element (RRE) of HIV-1 allows for Rev-dependent mRNA export from the nucleus to the cytoplasm.
   1687..1713    +  CDS            Rev (fragment): human immunodeficiency virus 1 (HIV-1) Rev protein; rev; enhances nuclear export of unspliced and incompletely spliced viral mRNAs
   1720..1743    +  promoter       SV40 promoter (fragment): SV40 early promoter
   1744..1815    +  promoter       SV40 promoter (fragment): SV40 enhancer and early promoter
   1839..1974    +  rep_origin     SV40 ori: SV40 origin of replication
   2020..2616    +  CDS            PuroR (fragment): puromycin N-acetyltransferase; pac from Streptomyces; confers resistance to puromycin
   2665..2782    +  misc_feature   cPPT/CTS: central polypurine tract and central termination sequence of HIV-1
   2847..2913    +  CDS            small t antigen (fragment): SV40 (simian virus 40) small t antigen
   2920..4098    +  promoter       EF-1α promoter: strong constitutive promoter for human elongation factor EF-1α
   4115..5419    +  CDS            TBXT: TBXT_HUMAN - Also known as T. Experimental evidence at protein level: Swiss-Prot protein existence level 1. Involved in the transcriptional regulation of genes required for mesoderm formation and differentiation. Binds to a palindromic site (called T site) and activates gene transcription when bound to such a site. From Homo sapiens (Human).
   5435..5488    +  promoter       U6 promoter (fragment): RNA polymerase III promoter for human U6 snRNA
   5530..6118    +  misc_feature   WPRE: woodchuck hepatitis virus posttranscriptional regulatory element
   6169..6188    +  misc_feature   cPPT/CTS (fragment): central polypurine tract and central termination sequence of HIV-1
   6190..6423    +  LTR            3' LTR (ΔU3): self-inactivating 3' long terminal repeat (LTR) from HIV-1
   6501..6622    +  polyA_signal   SV40 poly(A) signal: SV40 polyadenylation signal
   6662..6797    +  rep_origin     SV40 ori: SV40 origin of replication
   6818..6836    -  promoter       T7 promoter: promoter for bacteriophage T7 RNA polymerase
   6844..6999    +  CDS            lacZα (fragment): LacZα fragment of β-galactosidase; lacZ fragment
   7004..7432    +  rep_origin     f1 ori (sequence partly withheld): f1 bacteriophage origin of replication; arrow indicates direction of (+) strand synthesis
   7485..7589    +  promoter       AmpR promoter: bla
   7590..8450    +  CDS            AmpR: β-lactamase; bla; confers resistance to ampicillin, carbenicillin, and related antibiotics
   8621..9209    +  rep_origin     ori: high-copy-number ColE1/pMB1/pBR322/pUC origin of replication
   9392..9484    +  CDS            lacI (fragment): lac repressor; lacI; The lac repressor binds to the lac operator to inhibit transcription in E. coli. This inhibition can be relieved by adding lactose or isopropyl-β-D-thiogalactopyranoside (IPTG).
   9497..9518    +  protein_bind   CAP binding site: CAP binding activates transcription in the presence of cAMP. E. coli catabolite activator protein
   9533..9563    +  promoter       lac promoter: promoter for the E. coli lac operon
   9571..9587    +  protein_bind   lac operator: The lac repressor binds to the lac operator to inhibit transcription in E. coli. This inhibition can be relieved by adding lactose or isopropyl-β-D-thiogalactopyranoside (IPTG). lac repressor encoded by lacI
   9632..9650    +  promoter       T3 promoter: promoter for bacteriophage T3 RNA polymerase
