[The description below was written by a language model from this plasmid's Addgene catalogue record and pLannotate feature annotations shown in this document.]
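Description:
TFORF2744 is a lentiviral mammalian expression plasmid built on the pLX_TRC317 backbone and carrying the human transcription factor T (TBXT, Brachyury), a T-box protein that regulates genes required for mesoderm formation and differentiation. It belongs to a barcoded transcription factor ORF collection. Each member pairs a synthesized ORF with a unique 24-bp barcode, so the factor delivered to a cell can be identified in pooled overexpression screens, such as those for directed differentiation. In bacteria the plasmid is maintained by a high-copy ColE1/pUC-type origin and selected through β-lactamase (ampicillin resistance). An f1 origin and leftover lac and T7/T3 cloning-vector elements are also present. The depositor notes that the plasmid can recombine during propagation.

The viral cassette has a third-generation, self-inactivating layout. An RSV promoter fused to a truncated HIV-1 5' LTR drives production of genomic RNA, followed by the Ψ packaging signal with a partial gag sequence, the RRE for Rev-dependent nuclear export, and a cPPT/CTS. A ΔU3 3' LTR closes the cassette, followed by an SV40 polyadenylation signal. Two expression units lie between the LTRs. An SV40 early promoter drives puromycin N-acetyltransferase for selecting transduced cells, and the strong constitutive EF-1α promoter drives the TBXT coding sequence. A WPRE downstream of the ORF enhances transcript stability and expression.

The barcode is not annotated in the feature table. A short fragment matching U6 promoter sequence is annotated between the ORF and the WPRE, but the record does not state its role. The sequenced record of 9,673 nt agrees with the stated backbone and insert sizes.
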