Addgene plasmid #144225: TFORF2744
Purpose: Lentiviral vector for overexpressing transcription factor ORFs with unique 24-bp barcodes. Barcodes facilitate identification of transcription factors in pooled screens.
Depositing lab: Feng Zhang. Depositing organization: Broad Institute. Publication: A transcription factor atlas of directed differentiation. Joung J, Ma S, Tay T, Geiger-Schuller KR, Kirchgatterer PC, Verdine VK, Guo B, Arias-Garcia MA, Allen WE, Singh A, Kuksenko O, Abudayyeh OO, Gootenberg JS, Fu Z, Macrae RK, Buenrostro JD, Regev A, Zhang F. Cell. 2023 Jan 5;186(1):209-229.e26. doi: 10.1016/j.cell.2022.11.026. PubMed 36608654.
Backbone
  Vector backbone: pLX_TRC317
  Backbone manufacturer: Broad Institute Genetic Perturbation Platform
  Backbone size w/o insert (bp): 8264
  Vector type: Mammalian Expression, Lentiviral
  Selectable markers: Puromycin
Growth in bacteria
  Bacterial resistance: Ampicillin, 100 μg/mL
  Growth temperature: 37°C
  Growth strain: NEB Stable
  Copy number: High Copy
Gene/Insert
  Gene/Insert name: T
  Species: H. sapiens (human)
  Insert size (bp): 1409
  Entrez Gene: TBXT (a.k.a. SAVA, T, TFT)
  Promoter: EF1a
  Cloning method: Unknown
  Sequencing primers: 5′ GGGTGGAGACTGAAGTTAGGCCAG; 3′ CACATAGCGTAAAAGGAGCAACATAG
Terms and licenses: Academic/Nonprofit Terms; Industry Terms: Not Available to Industry
Depositor comments: NM_003181,ENST00000296946 . The transcription factor ORF portion of this plasmid was synthesized by Genewiz. Please test multiple small colonies in case of plasmid recombination. To make this collection available in a timely manner, a portion of this collection was not fully sequenced by Addgene. If an Addgene verified full plasmid sequence is not available, please contact us prior to placing an order to request the full sequence.
How to cite: TFORF2744 was a gift from Feng Zhang (Addgene plasmid # 144225 ; http://n2t.net/addgene:144225 ; RRID:Addgene_144225)
