>Addgene plasmid #144225 | TFORF2744 | depositor partial sequence | sequence record 284790 | Insert
ACCGCCACCATGAGCTCCCCTGGCACCGAGAGCGCGGGAAAGAGCCTGCAGTACCGAGTGGACCACCTGC
TGAGCGCCGTGGAGAATGAGCTGCAGGCGGGCAGCGAGAAGGGCGACCCCACAGAGCGCGAACTGCGCGT
GGGCCTGGAGGAGAGCGAGCTGTGGCTGCGCTTCAAGGAGCTCACCAATGAGATGATCGTGACCAAGAAC
GGCAGGAGGATGTTTCCGGTGCTGAAGGTGAACGTGTCTGGCCTGGACCCCAACGCCATGTACTCCTTCC
TGCTGGACTTCGTGGCGGCGGACAACCACCGCTGGAAGTACGTGAACGGGGAATGGGTGCCGGGGGGCAA
GCCGGAGCCGCAGGCGCCCAGCTGCGTCTACATCCACCCCGACTCGCCCAACTTCGGGGCCCACTGGATG
AAGGCTCCCGTCTCCTTCAGCAAAGTCAAGCTCACCAACAAGCTCAACGGAGGGGGCCAGATCATGCTGA
ACTCCTTGCATAAGTATGAGCCTCGAATCCACATAGTGAGAGTTGGGGGTCCACAGCGCATGATCACCAG
CCACTGCTTCCCTGAGACCCAGTTCATAGCGGTGACTGCTTATCAGAACGAGGAGATCACAGCTCTTAAA
ATTAAGTACAATCCATTTGCAAAAGCTTTCCTTGATGCAAAGGAAAGAAGTGATCACAAAGAGATGATGG
AGGAACCCGGAGACAGCCAGCAACCTGGGTACTCCCAATGGGGGTGGCTTCTTCCTGGAACCAGCACCCT
GTGTCCACCTGCAAATCCTCATCCTCAGTTTGGAGGTGCCCTCTCCCTCCCCTCCACGCACAGCTGTGAC
AGGTACCCAACCCTGAGGAGCCACCGGTCCTCACCCTACCCCAGCCCCTATGCTCATCGGAACAATTCTC
CAACCTATTCTGACAACTCACCTGCATGTTTATCCATGCTGCAATCCCATGACAATTGGTCCAGCCTTGG
AATGCCTGCCCATCCCAGCATGCTCCCCGTGAGCCACAATGCCAGCCCACCTACCAGCTCCAGTCAGTAC
CCCAGCCTGTGGTCTGTGAGCAACGGCGCCGTCACCCCGGGCTCCCAGGCAGCAGCCGTGTCCAACGGGC
TGGGGGCCCAGTTCTTCCGGGGCTCCCCCGCGCACTACACACCCCTCACCCATCCGGTCTCGGCGCCCTC
TTCCTCGGGATCCCCACTGTACGAAGGGGCGGCCGCGGCCACAGACATCGTGGACAGCCAGTACGACGCC
GCAGCCCAAGGCCGCCTCATAGCCTCATGGACACCTGTGTCGCCACCTTCCATGTAGTAATGAACTAGTC
CGTAACTTGAAAGTATTTCGATTTCTTGGCTTTATATATCTTGTGGAAAGGACGAGCCGGTCCTAAGAAA
CGGATAGTA
