>Addgene plasmid #144225 | TFORF2744 | depositor partial sequence | sequence record 284791 | Barcode
GCCGGTCCTAAGAAACGGATAGTA
